Addgene plasmid #173575: Lenti-sgArid2#1/Cre
Purpose: Expresses a Arid2-targeting gRNA and Cre-recombinase
Depositing lab: Charles Swanton. Depositing organization: University College London. Publication: A functional taxonomy of tumor suppression in oncogenic KRAS-driven lung cancer. Cai H, Chew SK, Li C, Tsai MK, Andrejka L, Murray CW, Hughes NW, Shuldiner EG, Ashkin EL, Tang R, Hung KL, Chen LC, Lee SYC, Yousefi M, Lin WY, Kunder CA, Cong L, McFarland CD, Petrov DA, Swanton C, Winslow MM. Cancer Discov. 2021 Feb 19. pii: 2159-8290.CD-20-1325. doi: 10.1158/2159-8290.CD-20-1325. PubMed 33608386.
Backbone
  Vector backbone: pLL3.3
  Vector type: Lentiviral, Cre/Lox, CRISPR
Growth in bacteria
  Bacterial resistance: Ampicillin, 100 μg/mL
  Growth temperature: 37°C
  Growth strain: NEB Stable
  Copy number: High Copy
Gene/Insert
  Gene/Insert name: gRNA targeting Arid2
  gRNA/shRNA sequence: GGCAGTTCCACCACAGCAGA
  Species: M. musculus (mouse)
  Entrez Gene: Arid2 (a.k.a. mCG_141061, 1700124K17Rik, 4432409D24Rik, zipzap/p200)
  Cloning method: Restriction Enzyme; 5′ cloning site unknown (unknown if destroyed); 3′ cloning site unknown (unknown if destroyed)
Terms and licenses: Academic/Nonprofit Terms; Industry Terms: Not Available to Industry
How to cite: Lenti-sgArid2#1/Cre was a gift from Charles Swanton (Addgene plasmid # 173575 ; http://n2t.net/addgene:173575 ; RRID:Addgene_173575)
