[The description below was written by a language model from this plasmid's Addgene catalogue record and pLannotate feature annotations shown in this document.]
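Description:
Lenti-sgArid2#1/Cre is a 7.7 kb HIV-1-based lentiviral transfer plasmid built on the pLL3.3 backbone that delivers both a CRISPR guide RNA against mouse Arid2 and Cre recombinase from a single provirus. It is propagated in bacteria as a high-copy plasmid through a ColE1/pUC-type origin and selected with ampicillin via the β-lactamase gene. The viral genome is transcribed in packaging cells from a CMV enhancer/promoter fused to a truncated 5' LTR, a chimeric arrangement that normally makes genomic RNA production independent of Tat. Downstream lie the Ψ packaging signal with a gag fragment, the Rev response element for nuclear export of the unspliced RNA, and the cPPT/CTS, which aids nuclear import of the reverse-transcribed genome. A second truncated LTR, preceded by a nef-derived fragment, closes the vector.

The payload comprises two independent expression units. A human U6 RNA polymerase III promoter drives the Arid2-targeting spacer joined to the Streptococcus pyogenes Cas9 guide scaffold, and a mouse PGK promoter drives Cre, followed by a WPRE to enhance transcript stability and expression. No Cas9 coding sequence is annotated, so the nuclease must be supplied by the target cells or animal. Because Cre acts on loxP-flanked alleles in the recipient genome, the design suits settings where Cre simultaneously switches on conditional alleles, potentially including a Cre-dependent Cas9, while the guide disrupts Arid2 in the same transduced cells. The associated publication concerns functional analysis of tumour suppressors in oncogenic KRAS-driven lung cancer, consistent with this use, and the "#1" in the name suggests it is one of several Arid2 guides.
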