Features (pLannotate 1.2.2; 21 found; start..end, strand, type, name):
     89..141     -  misc_feature   bom (fragment): basis of mobility region from pBR322
    296..675     +  enhancer       CMV enhancer: human cytomegalovirus immediate early enhancer
    676..875     +  promoter       CMV promoter: human cytomegalovirus (CMV) immediate early promoter
    893..1073    +  LTR            5' LTR (truncated): truncated 5' long terminal repeat (LTR) from HIV-1
   1120..1245    +  misc_feature   HIV-1 Ψ: packaging signal of human immunodeficiency virus type 1
   1229..1567    +  CDS            HIV-1 gag (fragment): gag protein from human immunodeficiency virus 1; gag
   1742..1975    +  misc_feature   RRE: The Rev response element (RRE) of HIV-1 allows for Rev-dependent mRNA export from the nucleus to the cytoplasm.
   2352..2452    +  CDS            Rev (fragment): human immunodeficiency virus 1 (HIV-1) Rev protein; rev; enhances nuclear export of unspliced and incompletely spliced viral mRNAs
   2502..2619    +  misc_feature   cPPT/CTS: central polypurine tract and central termination sequence of HIV-1
   2701..2941    +  promoter       U6 promoter: RNA polymerase III promoter for human U6 snRNA
   2970..3045    +  misc_RNA       gRNA scaffold: guide RNA scaffold for the Streptococcus pyogenes CRISPR/Cas9 system
   3098..3578    +  promoter       PGK promoter: mouse phosphoglycerate kinase 1 promoter
   3608..4638    +  CDS            Cre (fragment): site-specific recombinase Cre is a site-specific recombinase from bacteriophage P1. Recombination occurs at loxP sequences.
   4671..4694    +  misc_feature   MCS (fragment): pBluescript multiple cloning site
   4694..5282    +  misc_feature   WPRE: woodchuck hepatitis virus posttranscriptional regulatory element
   5283..5302    +  misc_feature   MCS (fragment): pBluescript multiple cloning site
   5304..5804    +  CDS            nef (fragment): NEF_HV1LA - Experimental evidence at protein level: Swiss-Prot protein existence level 1. Extracellular Nef protein targets CD4(+) T-lymphocytes for apoptosis by interacting with CXCR4 surface receptors. From Human immunodeficiency virus type 1 group M subtype B (isolate Lai) (HIV-1).
   5811..5991    +  LTR            5' LTR (truncated): truncated 5' long terminal repeat (LTR) from HIV-1
   6053..6641    -  rep_origin     ori: high-copy-number ColE1/pMB1/pBR322/pUC origin of replication
   6812..7672    -  CDS            AmpR: β-lactamase; bla; confers resistance to ampicillin, carbenicillin, and related antibiotics
   7673..30      -  promoter       AmpR promoter (across the origin): bla
>Addgene plasmid #173575 | Lenti-sgArid2#1/Cre | addgene full sequence | sequence record 363743 | Addgene NGS Result
TTAGAAAAATAAACAAATAGGGGTTCCGCGCACATTTCCCCGAAAAGTGCCACCTGACGTCGACGGATCG
GGAGATCTCCCGATCCCCTATGGTGCACTCTCAGTACAATCTGCTCTGATGCCGCATAGTTAAGCCAGTA
TCTGCTCCCTGCTTGTGTGTTGGAGGTCGCTGAGTAGTGCGCGAGCAAAATTTAAGCTACAACAAGGCAA
GGCTTGACCGACAATTGCATGAAGAATCTGCTTAGGGTTAGGCGTTTTGCGCTGCTTCGCGATGTACGGG
CCAGATATACGCGTTGACATTGATTATTGACTAGTTATTAATAGTAATCAATTACGGGGTCATTAGTTCA
TAGCCCATATATGGAGTTCCGCGTTACATAACTTACGGTAAATGGCCCGCCTGGCTGACCGCCCAACGAC
CCCCGCCCATTGACGTCAATAATGACGTATGTTCCCATAGTAACGCCAATAGGGACTTTCCATTGACGTC
AATGGGTGGAGTATTTACGGTAAACTGCCCACTTGGCAGTACATCAAGTGTATCATATGCCAAGTACGCC
CCCTATTGACGTCAATGACGGTAAATGGCCCGCCTGGCATTATGCCCAGTACATGACCTTATGGGACTTT
CCTACTTGGCAGTACATCTACGTATTAGTCATCGCTATTACCATGGTGATGCGGTTTTGGCAGTACATCA
ATGGGCGTGGATAGCGGTTTGACTCACGGGGATTTCCAAGTCTCCACCCCATTGACGTCAATGGGAGTTT
GTTTTGGCACCAAAATCAACGGGACTTTCCAAAATGTCGTAACAACTCCGCCCCATTGACGCAAATGGGC
GGTAGGCGTGTACGGTGGGAGGTCTATATAAGCAGCGCGTTTTGCCTGTACTGGGTCTCTCTGGTTAGAC
CAGATCTGAGCCTGGGAGCTCTCTGGCTAACTAGGGAACCCACTGCTTAAGCCTCAATAAAGCTTGCCTT
GAGTGCTTCAAGTAGTGTGTGCCCGTCTGTTGTGTGACTCTGGTAACTAGAGATCCCTCAGACCCTTTTA
GTCAGTGTGGAAAATCTCTAGCAGTGGCGCCCGAACAGGGACTTGAAAGCGAAAGGGAAACCAGAGGAGC
TCTCTCGACGCAGGACTCGGCTTGCTGAAGCGCGCACGGCAAGAGGCGAGGGGCGGCGACTGGTGAGTAC
GCCAAAAATTTTGACTAGCGGAGGCTAGAAGGAGAGAGATGGGTGCGAGAGCGTCAGTATTAAGCGGGGG
AGAATTAGATCGCGATGGGAAAAAATTCGGTTAAGGCCAGGGGGAAAGAAAAAATATAAATTAAAACATA
TAGTATGGGCAAGCAGGGAGCTAGAACGATTCGCAGTTAATCCTGGCCTGTTAGAAACATCAGAAGGCTG
TAGACAAATACTGGGACAGCTACAACCATCCCTTCAGACAGGATCAGAAGAACTTAGATCATTATATAAT
ACAGTAGCAACCCTCTATTGTGTGCATCAAAGGATAGAGATAAAAGACACCAAGGAAGCTTTAGACAAGA
TAGAGGAAGAGCAAAACAAAAGTAAGACCACCGCACAGCAAGCGGCCGGCCGCTGATCTTCAGACCTGGA
GGAGGAGATATGAGGGACAATTGGAGAAGTGAATTATATAAATATAAAGTAGTAAAAATTGAACCATTAG
GAGTAGCACCCACCAAGGCAAAGAGAAGAGTGGTGCAGAGAGAAAAAAGAGCAGTGGGAATAGGAGCTTT
GTTCCTTGGGTTCTTGGGAGCAGCAGGAAGCACTATGGGCGCAGCGTCAATGACGCTGACGGTACAGGCC
AGACAATTATTGTCTGGTATAGTGCAGCAGCAGAACAATTTGCTGAGGGCTATTGAGGCGCAACAGCATC
TGTTGCAACTCACAGTCTGGGGCATCAAGCAGCTCCAGGCAAGAATCCTGGCTGTGGAAAGATACCTAAA
GGATCAACAGCTCCTGGGGATTTGGGGTTGCTCTGGAAAACTCATTTGCACCACTGCTGTGCCTTGGAAT
GCTAGTTGGAGTAATAAATCTCTGGAACAGATTTGGAATCACACGACCTGGATGGAGTGGGACAGAGAAA
TTAACAATTACACAAGCTTAATACACTCCTTAATTGAAGAATCGCAAAACCAGCAAGAAAAGAATGAACA
AGAATTATTGGAATTAGATAAATGGGCAAGTTTGTGGAATTGGTTTAACATAACAAATTGGCTGTGGTAT
ATAAAATTATTCATAATGATAGTAGGAGGCTTGGTAGGTTTAAGAATAGTTTTTGCTGTACTTTCTATAG
TGAATAGAGTTAGGCAGGGATATTCACCATTATCGTTTCAGACCCACCTCCCAACCCCGAGGGGACCCGA
CAGGCCCGAAGGAATAGAAGAAGAAGGTGGAGAGAGAGACAGAGACAGATCCATTCGATTAGTGAACGGA
TCGGCACTGCGTGCGCCAATTCTGCAGACAAATGGCAGTATTCATCCACAATTTTAAAAGAAAAGGGGGG
ATTGGGGGGTACAGTGCAGGGGAAAGAATAGTAGACATAATAGCAACAGACATACAAACTAAAGAATTAC
AAAAACAAATTACAAAAATTCAAAATTTTCGGGTTTATTACAGGGACAGCAGAGATCCAGTTTGGTTAGT
ACCGGGCCCGCTCTAGCCCTGCAGGAACTGTTTAAACTGTGAGGGCCTATTTCCCATGATTCCTTCATAT
TTGCATATACGATACAAGGCTGTTAGAGAGATAATTGGAATTAATTTGACTGTAAACACAAAGATATTAG
TACAAAATACGTGACGTAGAAAGTAATAATTTCTTGGGTAGTTTGCAGTTTTAAAATTATGTTTTAAAAT
GGACTATCATATGCTTACCGTAACTTGAAAGTATTTCGATTTCTTGGCTTTATATATCTTGTGGAAAGGA
CCAAACACCGGCAGTTCCACCACAGCAGAGTTTTAGAGCTAGAAATAGCAAGTTAAAATAAGGCTAGTCC
GTTATCAACTTGAAAAAGTGGCACCGAGTCGGTGCTTTTTTGTTTGGCGCGCCTATGGCTTAATTAACAT
GGCGGCCGCATTCTACCGGGTAGGGGAGGCGCTTTTCCCAAGGCAGTCTGGAGCATGCGCTTTAGCAGCC
CCGCTGGGCACTTGGCGCTACACAAGTGGCCTCTGGCCTCGCACACATTCCACATCCACCGGTAGGCGCC
AACCGGCTCCGTTCTTTGGTGGCCCCTTCGCGCCACCTTCTACTCCTCCCCTAGTCAGGAAGTTCCCCCC
CGCCCCGCAGCTCGCGTCGTGCAGGACGTGACAAATGGAAGTAGCACGTCTCACTAGTCTCGTGCAGATG
GACAGCACCGCTGAGCAATGGAAGCGGGTAGGCCTTTGGGGCAGCGGCCAATAGCAGCTTTGCTCCTTCG
CTTTCTGGGCTCAGAGGCTGGGAAGGGGTGGGTCCGGGGGCGGGCTCAGGGGCGGGGCGGGCGCCCGAAG
GTCCTCCGGAGGCCCGGCATTCTGCACGCTTCAAAAGCGCACGTCTGCCGCGCTGTTCTCCTCTTCCTCA
TCTCCGGGACCCGGGATGCCCAAGAAGAAGAGGAAGGTGTCCAATTTACTGACCGTACACCAAAATTTGC
CTGCATTACCGGTCGATGCAACGAGTGATGAGGTTCGCAAGAACCTGATGGACATGTTCAGGGATCGCCA
GGCGTTTTCTGAGCATACCTGGAAAATGCTTCTGTCCGTTTGCCGGTCGTGGGCGGCATGGTGCAAGTTG
AATAACCGGAAATGGTTTCCCGCAGAACCTGAAGATGTTCGCGATTATCTTCTATATCTTCAGGCGCGCG
GTCTGGCAGTAAAAACTATCCAGCAACATTTGGGCCAGCTAAACATGCTTCATCGTCGGTCCGGGCTGCC
ACGACCAAGTGACAGCAATGCTGTTTCACTGGTTATGCGGCGGATCCGAAAAGAAAACGTTGATGCCGGT
GAACGTGCAAAACAGGCTCTAGCGTTCGAACGCACTGATTTCGACCAGGTTCGTTCACTCATGGAAAATA
GCGATCGCTGCCAGGATATACGTAATCTGGCATTTCTGGGGATTGCTTATAACACCCTGTTACGTATAGC
CGAAATTGCCAGGATCAGGGTTAAAGATATCTCACGTACTGACGGTGGGAGAATGTTAATCCATATTGGC
AGAACGAAAACGCTGGTTAGCACCGCAGGTGTAGAGAAGGCACTTAGCCTGGGGGTAACTAAACTGGTCG
AGCGATGGATTTCCGTCTCTGGTGTAGCTGATGATCCGAATAACTACCTGTTTTGCCGGGTCAGAAAAAA
TGGTGTTGCCGCGCCATCTGCCACCAGCCAGCTATCAACTCGCGCCCTGGAAGGGATTTTTGAAGCAACT
CATCGATTGATTTACGGCGCTAAGGATGACTCTGGTCAGAGATACCTGGCCTGGTCTGGACACAGTGCCC
GTGTCGGAGCCGCGCGAGATATGGCCCGCGCTGGAGTTTCAATACCGGAGATCATGCAAGCTGGTGGCTG
GACCAATGTAAATATTGTCATGAACTATATCCGTAACCTGGATAGTGAAACAGGGGCAATGGTGCGCCTG
CTGGAAGATGGCGATTAGCCATGTTTAAGGGTTCCGGTTCCACTAGGTACAATTCGATATCAAGCTTATC
GATAATCAACCTCTGGATTACAAAATTTGTGAAAGATTGACTGGTATTCTTAACTATGTTGCTCCTTTTA
CGCTATGTGGATACGCTGCTTTAATGCCTTTGTATCATGCTATTGCTTCCCGTATGGCTTTCATTTTCTC
CTCCTTGTATAAATCCTGGTTGCTGTCTCTTTATGAGGAGTTGTGGCCCGTTGTCAGGCAACGTGGCGTG
GTGTGCACTGTGTTTGCTGACGCAACCCCCACTGGTTGGGGCATTGCCACCACCTGTCAGCTCCTTTCCG
GGACTTTCGCTTTCCCCCTCCCTATTGCCACGGCGGAACTCATCGCCGCCTGCCTTGCCCGCTGCTGGAC
AGGGGCTCGGCTGTTGGGCACTGACAATTCCGTGGTGTTGTCGGGGAAATCATCGTCCTTTCCTTGGCTG
CTCGCCTGTGTTGCCACCTGGATTCTGCGCGGGACGTCCTTCTGCTACGTCCCTTCGGCCCTCAATCCAG
CGGACCTTCCTTCCCGCGGCCTGCTGCCGGCTCTGCGGCCTCTTCCGCGTCTTCGCCTTCGCCCTCAGAC
GAGTCGGATCTCCCTTTGGGCCGCCTCCCCGCATCGATACCGTCGACCTCGATCGAGACCTAGAAAAACA
TGGAGCAATCACAAGTAGCAATACAGCAGCTACCAATGCTGATTGTGCCTGGCTAGAAGCACAAGAGGAG
GAGGAGGTGGGTTTTCCAGTCACACCTCAGGTACCTTTAAGACCAATGACTTACAAGGCAGCTGTAGATC
TTAGCCACTTTTTAAAAGAAAAGGGGGGACTGGAAGGGCTAATTCACTCCCAACGAAGACAAGATATCCT
TGATCTGTGGATCTACCACACACAAGGCTACTTCCCTGATTGGCAGAACTACACACCAGGGCCAGGGATC
AGATATCCACTGACCTTTGGATGGTGCTACAAGCTAGTACCAGTTGAGCAAGAGAAGGTAGAAGAAGCCA
ATGAAGGAGAGAACACCCGCTTGTTACACCCTGTGAGCCTGCATGGGATGGATGACCCGGAGAGAGAAGT
ATTAGAGTGGAGGTTTGACAGCCGCCTAGCATTTCATCACATGGCCCGAGAGCTGCATCCGGACTGTACT
GGGTCTCTCTGGTTAGACCAGATCTGAGCCTGGGAGCTCTCTGGCTAACTAGGGAACCCACTGCTTAAGC
CTCAATAAAGCTTGCCTTGAGTGCTTCAAGTAGTGTGTGCCCGTCTGTTGTGTGACTCTGGTAACTAGAG
ATCCCTCAGACCCTTTTAGTCAGTGTGGAAAATCTCTAGCAGCATGTGAGCAAAAGGCCAGCAAAAGGCC
AGGAACCGTAAAAAGGCCGCGTTGCTGGCGTTTTTCCATAGGCTCCGCCCCCCTGACGAGCATCACAAAA
ATCGACGCTCAAGTCAGAGGTGGCGAAACCCGACAGGACTATAAAGATACCAGGCGTTTCCCCCTGGAAG
CTCCCTCGTGCGCTCTCCTGTTCCGACCCTGCCGCTTACCGGATACCTGTCCGCCTTTCTCCCTTCGGGA
AGCGTGGCGCTTTCTCATAGCTCACGCTGTAGGTATCTCAGTTCGGTGTAGGTCGTTCGCTCCAAGCTGG
GCTGTGTGCACGAACCCCCCGTTCAGCCCGACCGCTGCGCCTTATCCGGTAACTATCGTCTTGAGTCCAA
CCCGGTAAGACACGACTTATCGCCACTGGCAGCAGCCACTGGTAACAGGATTAGCAGAGCGAGGTATGTA
GGCGGTGCTACAGAGTTCTTGAAGTGGTGGCCTAACTACGGCTACACTAGAAGAACAGTATTTGGTATCT
GCGCTCTGCTGAAGCCAGTTACCTTCGGAAAAAGAGTTGGTAGCTCTTGATCCGGCAAACAAACCACCGC
TGGTAGCGGTGGTTTTTTTGTTTGCAAGCAGCAGATTACGCGCAGAAAAAAAGGATCTCAAGAAGATCCT
TTGATCTTTTCTACGGGGTCTGACGCTCAGTGGAACGAAAACTCACGTTAAGGGATTTTGGTCATGAGAT
TATCAAAAAGGATCTTCACCTAGATCCTTTTAAATTAAAAATGAAGTTTTAAATCAATCTAAAGTATATA
TGAGTAAACTTGGTCTGACAGTTACCAATGCTTAATCAGTGAGGCACCTATCTCAGCGATCTGTCTATTT
CGTTCATCCATAGTTGCCTGACTCCCCGTCGTGTAGATAACTACGATACGGGAGGGCTTACCATCTGGCC
CCAGTGCTGCAATGATACCGCGAGACCCACGCTCACCGGCTCCAGATTTATCAGCAATAAACCAGCCAGC
CGGAAGGGCCGAGCGCAGAAGTGGTCCTGCAACTTTATCCGCCTCCATCCAGTCTATTAATTGTTGCCGG
GAAGCTAGAGTAAGTAGTTCGCCAGTTAATAGTTTGCGCAACGTTGTTGCCATTGCTACAGGCATCGTGG
TGTCACGCTCGTCGTTTGGTATGGCTTCATTCAGCTCCGGTTCCCAACGATCAAGGCGAGTTACATGATC
CCCCATGTTGTGCAAAAAAGCGGTTAGCTCCTTCGGTCCTCCGATCGTTGTCAGAAGTAAGTTGGCCGCA
GTGTTATCACTCATGGTTATGGCAGCACTGCATAATTCTCTTACTGTCATGCCATCCGTAAGATGCTTTT
CTGTGACTGGTGAGTACTCAACCAAGTCATTCTGAGAATAGTGTATGCGGCGACCGAGTTGCTCTTGCCC
GGCGTCAATACGGGATAATACCGCGCCACATAGCAGAACTTTAAAAGTGCTCATCATTGGAAAACGTTCT
TCGGGGCGAAAACTCTCAAGGATCTTACCGCTGTTGAGATCCAGTTCGATGTAACCCACTCGTGCACCCA
ACTGATCTTCAGCATCTTTTACTTTCACCAGCGTTTCTGGGTGAGCAAAAACAGGAAGGCAAAATGCCGC
AAAAAAGGGAATAAGGGCGACACGGAAATGTTGAATACTCATACTCTTCCTTTTTCAATATTATTGAAGC
ATTTATCAGGGTTATTGTCTCATGAGCGGATACATATTTGAATGTAT
